Addgene plasmid #206025: pORF1
Purpose: An expression vector for mouse LINE1 ORF1
Depositing lab: Masamichi Kamihira. Depositing organization: Kyushu University. Publication: LINE-1 vectors mediate recombinant antibody gene transfer by retrotransposition in Chinese hamster ovary cells. Zheng F, Kawabe Y, Murakami M, Takahashi M, Nishihata K, Yoshida S, Ito A, Kamihira M. Biotechnol J. 2021 Jul;16(7):e2000620. doi: 10.1002/biot.202000620. Epub 2021 May 20. PubMed 33938150.
Backbone
  Vector backbone: pZeoSV2(+)
  Backbone manufacturer: Invitrogen
  Vector type: Mammalian Expression
  Selectable markers: Zeocin
Growth in bacteria
  Bacterial resistance: Bleocin (Zeocin), 50 μg/mL
  Growth temperature: 37°C
  Growth strain: DH5alpha
  Copy number: High Copy
Gene/Insert
  Gene/Insert name: ORF1 derived from mouse LINE1
  Species: M. musculus (mouse)
  Cloning method: Restriction Enzyme; 5′ cloning site NheI (unknown if destroyed); 3′ cloning site BamHI (unknown if destroyed)
  Sequencing primers: 5′ TATTTATGCAGAGGCCGAGG; 3′ CCTCACATTGCCAAAAGACG
Terms and licenses: Academic/Nonprofit Terms; Industry Terms: Not Available to Industry
How to cite: pORF1 was a gift from Masamichi Kamihira (Addgene plasmid # 206025 ; http://n2t.net/addgene:206025 ; RRID:Addgene_206025)
