[The description below was written by a language model from this plasmid's Addgene catalogue record and pLannotate feature annotations shown in this document.]
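Description:
pORF1 is a mammalian expression plasmid built on the Invitrogen pZeoSV2(+) backbone and designed to express ORF1 of the mouse LINE-1 retrotransposon. The full sequenced record is about 5.8 kb. It is maintained in E. coli through a high-copy ColE1/pUC-type origin and also carries an f1 origin, which allows single-stranded DNA production. A single Sh ble (BleoR) gene provides Zeocin selection in both hosts. It sits downstream of tandem CMV enhancer/promoter and bacterial EM7 promoter elements and is terminated by an SV40 polyadenylation signal, so the same marker is expressed in mammalian cells and in bacteria.

The payload is driven by the SV40 enhancer/early promoter, with a T7 promoter just upstream of the insert. The ORF1 coding sequence was cloned between NheI and BamHI sites and matches the mouse LINE-1 ORF1 protein. This nucleic acid-binding chaperone binds its own transcript and is essential for retrotransposition. Although the catalogue entry lists only ORF1 as the insert, the feature table shows that it is followed by an EMCV IRES and a DsRed-Express coding sequence, then a bGH polyadenylation signal. The cassette is therefore apparently bicistronic, and red-orange fluorescence should report on cells expressing the ORF1 transcript. Short annotated fragments, including a truncated HIV-1 LTR match, rop, bom and an SV40 promoter fragment, are probably backbone remnants or chance matches rather than functional elements.

The associated publication concerns LINE-1 vectors for transferring recombinant antibody genes into Chinese hamster ovary cells by retrotransposition. This suggests the plasmid supplies ORF1 protein in such systems, though the record does not state its exact role.
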