Features (pLannotate 1.2.2; 17 found; start..end, strand, type, name):
     22..351     +  promoter       SV40 promoter: SV40 enhancer and early promoter
    353..385     +  LTR            5' LTR (truncated) (fragment): truncated 5' long terminal repeat (LTR) from HIV-1
    401..419     +  promoter       T7 promoter: promoter for bacteriophage T7 RNA polymerase
    442..1554    +  CDS            Lire1: LORF1_MOUSE - Experimental evidence at protein level: Swiss-Prot protein existence level 1. Nucleic acid-binding protein which is essential for retrotransposition of LINE-1 elements in the genome. Functions as a nucleic acid chaperone binding its own transcript and therefore preferentially mobilizing the transcript from which they are encoded. From Mus musculus (Mouse).
   1565..2151    +  misc_feature   IRES2: internal ribosome entry site (IRES) of the encephalomyocarditis virus (EMCV)
   2152..2826    +  CDS            DsRed-Express: DsRed-Express is a basic (constitutively fluorescent) orange fluorescent protein published in 2002, derived from Discosoma sp.. It is reported to be a rapidly-maturing tetramer with low acid sensitivity.
   2879..3103    +  polyA_signal   bGH poly(A) signal: bovine growth hormone polyadenylation signal
   3107..3126    +  promoter       SV40 promoter (fragment): SV40 enhancer and early promoter
   3186..3774    -  rep_origin     ori: high-copy-number ColE1/pMB1/pBR322/pUC origin of replication
   3892..3927    +  CDS            rop (fragment): Rop protein, which maintains plasmids at low copy number; rop
   4029..4128    +  misc_feature   bom (fragment): basis of mobility region from pBR322
   4129..4557    +  rep_origin     f1 ori (sequence partly withheld): f1 bacteriophage origin of replication; arrow indicates direction of (+) strand synthesis
   4620..4923    +  enhancer       CMV enhancer: human cytomegalovirus immediate early enhancer
   4924..5127    +  promoter       CMV promoter: human cytomegalovirus (CMV) immediate early promoter
   5245..5292    +  promoter       EM7 promoter: synthetic bacterial promoter&nbsp
   5311..5685    +  CDS            BleoR: antibiotic-binding protein; Sh ble from Streptoalloteichus hindustanus; confers resistance to bleomycin, phleomycin, and Zeocin™
   5699..5       +  polyA_signal   SV40 poly(A) signal (across the origin): SV40 polyadenylation signal
>Addgene plasmid #206025 | pORF1 | addgene full sequence | sequence record 417609 | Addgene NGS Result
GGATCGATCCGGCTGTGGAATGTGTGTCAGTTAGGGTGTGGAAAGTCCCCAGGCTCCCCAGCAGGCAGAA
GTATGCAAAGCATGCATCTCAATTAGTCAGCAACCAGGTGTGGAAAGTCCCCAGGCTCCCCAGCAGGCAG
AAGTATGCAAAGCATGCATCTCAATTAGTCAGCAACCATAGTCCCGCCCCTAACTCCGCCCATCCCGCCC
CTAACTCCGCCCAGTTCCGCCCATTCTCCGCCCCATGGCTGACTAATTTTTTTTATTTATGCAGAGGCCG
AGGCCGCCTCGGCCTCTGAGCTATTCCAGAAGTAGTGAGGAGGCTTTTTTGGAGGCCTAGGCTTTTGCAA
AAAGCTCTCTGGCTAACTAGAGAACCCACTGCTTACTGGCTTATCGAAATTAATACGACTCACTATAGGG
AGACCCAAGCTGGCTAGCACCATGGCCAAGGGCAAGCGCCGCAACCTGACCAACCGCAACCAGGACCACA
GCCCCAGCCCCGAGCCCAGCACCCCCACCAGCCCCAGCCCCGGCAACCCCAACACCCCCGAGAACCTGGA
CCTGGACCTGAAGGCCTACCTGATGATGATGGTGGAGGACATCAAGAAGGACTTCAACAAGAGCCTGAAG
GAGATCCAGGAGAACACCGCCAAGGAGCTGCAGGTGCTGAAGGAGAAGCAGGAGAACACCATCAAGCAGG
TGGAGGTGCTGACCGAGAAGGAGGAGAAGACCTACAAGCAGGTGATGGAGATGAACAAGACCATCCTGGA
CCTGAAGCGCGAGGTCGACACCATCAAGAAGACCCAGAGCGAGGCCACCCTGGAGATCGAGACCCTGGGC
AAGAAGAGCGGCACCATCGACCTGAGCATCAGCAACCGCATCCAGGAGATGGAGGAGCGCATCAGCGGCG
CCGAGGACAGCATCGAGAACATCGGCACCACCATCAAGGAGAACGGCAAGTGCAAGAAGATCCTGACCCA
GAACATCCAGGAGATCCAGGACACCATCCGCCGCCCCAACGTGCGCATCATCGGCGTGGACGAGAACGAG
GACTTCCAGCTGAAGGGCCCCGCCAACATCTTCAACAAGATCATCGAGGAGAACTTCCCCAACCTGAAGA
ACGAGATGCACATGAACATCCAGGAGGCCTACCGCACCCCCAACCGCCTGGACCAGAAGCGCAACAGCTC
TAGACACATCATCATCCGCACCAGCAACGCCCTGAACAAGGACCGCATCCTGAAGGCCGTGCGCGAGAAG
GGCCAGGTGACCTACAAGGGCAAGCCCATCCGCATCACCCCCGACTTCAGCCCCGAGACCATGAAGGCCC
GCCGCGCCTGGACCGACGTGATCCAGACCCTGCGCGAGCACAAGCTGCAGCCCCGCCTGCTGTACCCCGC
CAAGCTGAGCATCATCATCGAGGGCGAGACCAAGGTGTTCCACGACAAGACCAAGTTCACCCACTACCTG
AGCACCAACCCCGCCCTGCAGCGCATCATCACCGAGAAGAACCAGTACAAGAACGGCAACAACGCCCTGG
AGAAGACCCGCCGCTAAGGATCCGCCCCTCTCCCTCCCCCCCCCCTAACGTTACTGGCCGAAGCCGCTTG
GAATAAGGCCGGTGTGCGTTTGTCTATATGTTATTTTCCACCATATTGCCGTCTTTTGGCAATGTGAGGG
CCCGGAAACCTGGCCCTGTCTTCTTGACGAGCATTCCTAGGGGTCTTTCCCCTCTCGCCAAAGGAATGCA
AGGTCTGTTGAATGTCGTGAAGGAAGCAGTTCCTCTGGAAGCTTCTTGAAGACAAACAACGTCTGTAGCG
ACCCTTTGCAGGCAGCGGAACCCCCCACCTGGCGACAGGTGCCTCTGCGGCCAAAAGCCACGTGTATAAG
ATACACCTGCAAAGGCGGCACAACCCCAGTGCCACGTTGTGAGTTGGATAGTTGTGGAAAGAGTCAAATG
GCTCTCCTCAAGCGTATTCAACAAGGGGCTGAAGGATGCCCAGAAGGTACCCCATTGTATGGGATCTGAT
CTGGGGCCTCGGTACACATGCTTTACATGTGTTTAGTCGAGGTTAAAAAAACGTCTAGGCCCCCCGAACC
ACGGGGACGTGGTTTTCCTTTGAAAAACACGATGATAATATGGCCACAACCATGGCCTCCTCCGAGGACG
TCATCAAGGAGTTCATGCGCTTCAAGGTGCGCATGGAGGGCTCCGTGAACGGCCACGAGTTCGAGATCGA
GGGCGAGGGCGAGGGCCGCCCCTACGAGGGCACCCAGACCGCCAAGCTGAAGGTGACCAAGGGCGGCCCC
CTGCCCTTCGCCTGGGACATCCTGTCCCCCCAGTTCCAGTACGGCTCCAAGGTGTACGTGAAGCACCCCG
CCGACATCCCCGACTACAAGAAGCTGTCCTTCCCCGAGGGCTTCAAGTGGGAGCGCGTGATGAACTTCGA
GGACGGCGGCGTGGTGACCGTGACCCAGGACTCCTCCCTGCAGGACGGCTCCTTCATCTACAAGGTGAAG
TTCATCGGCGTGAACTTCCCCTCCGACGGCCCCGTAATGCAGAAGAAGACTATGGGCTGGGAGGCCTCCA
CCGAGCGCCTGTACCCCCGCGACGGCGTGCTGAAGGGCGAGATCCACAAGGCCCTGAAGCTGAAGGACGG
CGGCCACTACCTGGTGGAGTTCAAGTCTATCTATATGGCCAAGAAGCCCGTGCAGCTGCCCGGCTACTAC
TACGTGGACTCCAAGCTGGACATCACCTCCCACAACGAGGACTACACCATCGTGGAGCAGTACGAGCGCG
CCGAGGGCCGCCACCACCTGTTCCTGTAGCGGCCGCTCGAGTCTAGAGGGCCCGTTTAAACCCGCTGATC
AGCCTCGACTGTGCCTTCTAGTTGCCAGCCATCTGTTGTTTGCCCCTCCCCCGTGCCTTCCTTGACCCTG
GAAGGTGCCACTCCCACTGTCCTTTCCTAATAAAATGAGGAAATTGCATCGCATTGTCTGAGTAGGTGTC
ATTCTATTCTGGGGGGTGGGGTGGGGCAGGACAGCAAGGGGGAGGATTGGGAAGACAATAGCAGGCATGC
TGGGGATGCGGTGGGCTCTATGGCTTCTGAGGCGGAAAGAACCAGCATGTGAGCAAAAGGCCAGCAAAAG
GCCAGGAACCGTAAAAAGGCCGCGTTGCTGGCGTTTTTCCATAGGCTCCGCCCCCCTGACGAGCATCACA
AAAATCGACGCTCAAGTCAGAGGTGGCGAAACCCGACAGGACTATAAAGATACCAGGCGTTTCCCCCTGG
AAGCTCCCTCGTGCGCTCTCCTGTTCCGACCCTGCCGCTTACCGGATACCTGTCCGCCTTTCTCCCTTCG
GGAAGCGTGGCGCTTTCTCATAGCTCACGCTGTAGGTATCTCAGTTCGGTGTAGGTCGTTCGCTCCAAGC
TGGGCTGTGTGCACGAACCCCCCGTTCAGCCCGACCGCTGCGCCTTATCCGGTAACTATCGTCTTGAGTC
CAACCCGGTAAGACACGACTTATCGCCACTGGCAGCAGCCACTGGTAACAGGATTAGCAGAGCGAGGTAT
GTAGGCGGTGCTACAGAGTTCTTGAAGTGGTGGCCTAACTACGGCTACACTAGAAGAACAGTATTTGGTA
TCTGCGCTCTGCTGAAGCCAGTTACCTTCGGAAAAAGAGTTGGTAGCTCTTGATCCGGCAAACAAACCAC
CGCTGGTAGCGGTGGTTTTTTTGTTTGCAAGCAGCAGATTACGCGCAGAAAAAAAGGATCTCAAGAAGAT
CCTTTGATCTTTTCTACGGGGTCTGACGCTCAGTGGAACGAAAACTCACGTTAAGGGATTTTGGTCATGA
CATTAACCTATAAAAATAGGCGTATCACGAGGCCCTTTCGTCTCGCGCGTTTCGGTGATGACGGTGAAAA
CCTCTGACACATGCAGCTCCCGGAGACGGTCACAGCTTGTCTGTAAGCGGATGCCGGGAGCAGACAAGCC
CGTCAGGGCGCGTCAGCGGGTGTTGGCGGGTGTCGGGGCTGGCTTAACTATGCGGCATCAGAGCAGATTG
TACTGAGAGTGCACCATATGCGGTGTGAAATACCGCACAGATGCGTAAGGAGAAAATACCGCATCAGG
[124 nt withheld, positions 4129-4252]
C
[91 nt withheld, positions 4254-4344]
A
[49 nt withheld, positions 4346-4394]
CCTTTGACGTTGGAGTCCACGTTCTTT
[37 nt withheld, positions 4422-4458]
ACCCTATCTCGGTCTATTCTTTTGATTTATAAGGGATTTTGCCGATTTCGGCCTATTGGTTAAAAAATGA
GCTGATTTAACAAAAATTTAACGCGAATTTTAACAAAATATTAACGCTTACAATTTCCATTCGCCATTCA
GGCTGAACTAGATCTAGAGTCCGTTACATAACTTACGGTAAATGGCCCGCCTGGCTGACCGCCCAACGAC
CCCCGCCCATTGACGTCAATAATGACGTATGTTCCCATAGTAACGCCAATAGGGACTTTCCATTGACGTC
AATGGGTGGAGTATTTACGGTAAACTGCCCACTTGGCAGTACATCAAGTGTATCATATGCCAAGTACGCC
CCCTATTGACGTCAATGACGGTAAATGGCCCGCCTGGCATTATGCCCAGTACATGACCTTATGGGACTTT
CCTACTTGGCAGTACATCTACGTATTAGTCATCGCTATTACCATGGTGATGCGGTTTTGGCAGTACATCA
ATGGGCGTGGATAGCGGTTTGACTCACGGGGATTTCCAAGTCTCCACCCCATTGACGTCAATGGGAGTTT
GTTTTGGCACCAAAATCAACGGGACTTTCCAAAATGTCGTAACAACTCCGCCCCATTGACGCAAATGGGC
GGTAGGCGTGTACGGTGGGAGGTCTATATAAGCAGAGCTCGTTTAGTGAACCGTCAGATCGCCTGGAGAC
GCCATCCACGCTGTTTTGACCTCCATAGAAGACACCGGGACCGATCCAGCCTCCGCGGCCGGGAACGGTG
CATTGGAACGGACCGTGTTGACAATTAATCATCGGCATAGTATATCGGCATAGTATAATACGACAAGGTG
AGGAACTAAACCATGGCCAAGTTGACCAGTGCCGTTCCGGTGCTCACCGCGCGCGACGTCGCCGGAGCGG
TCGAGTTCTGGACCGACCGGCTCGGGTTCTCCCGGGACTTCGTGGAGGACGACTTCGCCGGTGTGGTCCG
GGACGACGTGACCCTGTTCATCAGCGCGGTCCAGGACCAGGTGGTGCCGGACAACACCCTGGCCTGGGTG
TGGGTGCGCGGCCTGGACGAGCTGTACGCCGAGTGGTCGGAGGTCGTGTCCACGAACTTCCGGGACGCCT
CCGGGCCGGCCATGACCGAGATCGGCGAGCAGCCGTGGGGGCGGGAGTTCGCCCTGCGCGACCCGGCCGG
CAACTGCGTGCACTTCGTGGCCGAGGAGCAGGACTGACACTCGACCTCGAAACTTGTTTATTGCAGCTTA
TAATGGTTACAAATAAAGCAATAGCATCACAAATTTCACAAATAAAGCATTTTTTTCACTGCATTCTAGT
TGTGGTTTGTCCAAACTCATCAATGTATCTTATCATGTCT
